>Addgene plasmid #42252 | MLM3639 | depositor full sequence | sequence record 59209 | MLM3639 sequence 7614 bps
ATATGCCAAGTACGCCCCCTATTGACGTCAATGACGGTAAATGGCCCGCCTGGCATTATGCCCAGTACAT
GACCTTATGGGACTTTCCTACTTGGCAGTACATCTACGTATTAGTCATCGCTATTACCATGGTGATGCGG
TTTTGGCAGTACATCAATGGGCGTGGATAGCGGTTTGACTCACGGGGATTTCCAAGTCTCCACCCCATTG
ACGTCAATGGGAGTTTGTTTTGGCACCAAAATCAACGGGACTTTCCAAAATGTCGTAACAACTCCGCCCC
ATTGACGCAAATGGGCGGTAGGCGTGTACGGTGGGAGGTCTATATAAGCAGAGCTGGTTTAGTGAACCGT
CAGATCCGCTAGAGATCCGCGGCCGCTAATACGACTCACTATAGGGAGAGCCGCCACCATGGATAAGAAA
TACTCAATAGGCTTAGATATCGGCACAAATAGCGTCGGATGGGCGGTGATCACTGATGAATATAAGGTTC
CGTCTAAAAAGTTCAAGGTTCTGGGAAATACAGACCGCCACAGTATCAAAAAAAATCTTATAGGGGCTCT
TTTATTTGACAGTGGAGAGACAGCGGAAGCGACTCGTCTCAAACGGACAGCTCGTAGAAGGTATACACGT
CGGAAGAATCGTATTTGTTATCTACAGGAGATTTTTTCAAATGAGATGGCGAAAGTAGATGATAGTTTCT
TTCATCGACTTGAAGAGTCTTTTTTGGTGGAAGAAGACAAGAAGCATGAACGTCATCCTATTTTTGGAAA
TATAGTAGATGAAGTTGCTTATCATGAGAAATATCCAACTATCTATCATCTGCGAAAAAAATTGGTAGAT
TCTACTGATAAAGCGGATTTGCGCTTAATCTATTTGGCCTTAGCGCATATGATTAAGTTTCGTGGTCATT
TTTTGATTGAGGGAGATTTAAATCCTGATAATAGTGATGTGGACAAACTATTTATCCAGTTGGTACAAAC
CTACAATCAATTATTTGAAGAAAACCCTATTAACGCAAGTGGAGTAGATGCTAAAGCGATTCTTTCTGCA
CGATTGAGTAAATCAAGACGATTAGAAAATCTCATTGCTCAGCTCCCCGGTGAGAAGAAAAATGGCTTAT
TTGGGAATCTCATTGCTTTGTCATTGGGTTTGACCCCTAATTTTAAATCAAATTTTGATTTGGCAGAAGA
TGCTAAATTACAGCTTTCAAAAGATACTTACGATGATGATTTAGATAATTTATTGGCGCAAATTGGAGAT
CAATATGCTGATTTGTTTTTGGCAGCTAAGAATTTATCAGATGCTATTTTACTTTCAGATATCCTAAGAG
TAAATACTGAAATAACTAAGGCTCCCCTATCAGCTTCAATGATTAAACGCTACGATGAACATCATCAAGA
CTTGACTCTTTTAAAAGCTTTAGTTCGACAACAACTTCCAGAAAAGTATAAAGAAATCTTTTTTGATCAA
TCAAAAAACGGATATGCAGGTTATATTGATGGGGGAGCTAGCCAAGAAGAATTTTATAAATTTATCAAAC
CAATTTTAGAAAAAATGGATGGTACTGAGGAATTATTGGTGAAACTAAATCGTGAAGATTTGCTGCGCAA
GCAACGGACCTTTGACAACGGCTCTATTCCCCATCAAATTCACTTGGGTGAGCTGCATGCTATTTTGAGA
AGACAAGAAGACTTTTATCCATTTTTAAAAGACAATCGTGAGAAGATTGAAAAAATCTTGACTTTTCGAA
TTCCTTATTATGTTGGTCCATTGGCGCGTGGCAATAGTCGTTTTGCATGGATGACTCGGAAGTCTGAAGA
AACAATTACCCCATGGAATTTTGAAGAAGTTGTCGATAAAGGTGCTTCAGCTCAATCATTTATTGAACGC
ATGACAAACTTTGATAAAAATCTTCCAAATGAAAAAGTACTACCAAAACATAGTTTGCTTTATGAGTATT
TTACGGTTTATAACGAATTGACAAAGGTCAAATATGTTACTGAAGGAATGCGAAAACCAGCATTTCTTTC
AGGTGAACAGAAGAAAGCCATTGTTGATTTACTCTTCAAAACAAATCGAAAAGTAACCGTTAAGCAATTA
AAAGAAGATTATTTCAAAAAAATAGAATGTTTTGATAGTGTTGAAATTTCAGGAGTTGAAGATAGATTTA
ATGCTTCATTAGGTACCTACCATGATTTGCTAAAAATTATTAAAGATAAAGATTTTTTGGATAATGAAGA
AAATGAAGATATCTTAGAGGATATTGTTTTAACATTGACCTTATTTGAAGATAGGGAGATGATTGAGGAA
AGACTTAAAACATATGCTCACCTCTTTGATGATAAGGTGATGAAACAGCTTAAACGTCGCCGTTATACTG
GTTGGGGACGTTTGTCTCGAAAATTGATTAATGGTATTAGGGATAAGCAATCTGGCAAAACAATATTAGA
TTTTTTGAAATCAGATGGTTTTGCCAATCGCAATTTTATGCAGCTGATCCATGATGATAGTTTGACATTT
AAAGAAGACATTCAAAAAGCACAAGTGTCTGGACAAGGCGATAGTTTACATGAACATATTGCAAATTTAG
CTGGTAGCCCTGCTATTAAAAAAGGTATTTTACAGACTGTAAAAGTTGTTGATGAATTGGTCAAAGTAAT
GGGGCGGCATAAGCCAGAAAATATCGTTATTGAAATGGCACGTGAAAATCAGACAACTCAAAAGGGCCAG
AAAAATTCGCGAGAGCGTATGAAACGAATCGAAGAAGGTATCAAAGAATTAGGAAGTCAGATTCTTAAAG
AGCATCCTGTTGAAAATACTCAATTGCAAAATGAAAAGCTCTATCTCTATTATCTCCAAAATGGAAGAGA
CATGTATGTGGACCAAGAATTAGATATTAATCGTTTAAGTGATTATGATGTCGATCACATTGTTCCACAA
AGTTTCCTTAAAGACGATTCAATAGACAATAAGGTCTTAACGCGTTCTGATAAAAATCGTGGTAAATCGG
ATAACGTTCCAAGTGAAGAAGTAGTCAAAAAGATGAAAAACTATTGGAGACAACTTCTAAACGCCAAGTT
AATCACTCAACGTAAGTTTGATAATTTAACGAAAGCTGAACGTGGAGGTTTGAGTGAACTTGATAAAGCT
GGTTTTATCAAACGCCAATTGGTTGAAACTCGCCAAATCACTAAGCATGTGGCACAAATTTTGGATAGTC
GCATGAATACTAAATACGATGAAAATGATAAACTTATTCGAGAGGTTAAAGTGATTACCTTAAAATCTAA
ATTAGTTTCTGACTTCCGAAAAGATTTCCAATTCTATAAAGTACGTGAGATTAACAATTACCATCATGCC
CATGATGCGTATCTAAATGCCGTCGTTGGAACTGCTTTGATTAAGAAATATCCAAAACTTGAATCGGAGT
TTGTCTATGGTGATTATAAAGTTTATGATGTTCGTAAAATGATTGCTAAGTCTGAGCAAGAAATAGGCAA
AGCAACCGCAAAATATTTCTTTTACTCTAATATCATGAACTTCTTCAAAACAGAAATTACACTTGCAAAT
GGAGAGATTCGCAAACGCCCTCTAATCGAAACTAATGGGGAAACTGGAGAAATTGTCTGGGATAAAGGGC
GAGATTTTGCCACAGTGCGCAAAGTATTGTCCATGCCCCAAGTCAATATTGTCAAGAAAACAGAAGTACA
GACAGGCGGATTCTCCAAGGAGTCAATTTTACCAAAAAGAAATTCGGACAAGCTTATTGCTCGTAAAAAA
GACTGGGATCCAAAAAAATATGGTGGTTTTGATAGTCCAACGGTAGCTTATTCAGTCCTAGTGGTTGCTA
AGGTGGAAAAAGGGAAATCGAAGAAGTTAAAATCCGTTAAAGAGTTACTAGGGATCACAATTATGGAAAG
AAGTTCCTTTGAAAAAAATCCGATTGACTTTTTAGAAGCTAAAGGATATAAGGAAGTTAAAAAAGACTTA
ATCATTAAACTACCTAAATATAGTCTTTTTGAGTTAGAAAACGGTCGTAAACGGATGCTGGCTAGTGCCG
GAGAATTACAAAAAGGAAATGAGCTGGCTCTGCCAAGCAAATATGTGAATTTTTTATATTTAGCTAGTCA
TTATGAAAAGTTGAAGGGTAGTCCAGAAGATAACGAACAAAAACAATTGTTTGTGGAGCAGCATAAGCAT
TATTTAGATGAGATTATTGAGCAAATCAGTGAATTTTCTAAGCGTGTTATTTTAGCAGATGCCAATTTAG
ATAAAGTTCTTAGTGCATATAACAAACATAGAGACAAACCAATACGTGAACAAGCAGAAAATATTATTCA
TTTATTTACGTTGACGAATCTTGGAGCTCCCGCTGCTTTTAAATATTTTGATACAACAATTGATCGTAAA
CGATATACGTCTACAAAAGAAGTTTTAGATGCCACTCTTATCCATCAATCCATCACTGGTCTTTATGAAA
CACGCATTGATTTGAGTCAGCTAGGAGGTGACGGTTCTCCCAAGAAGAAGAGGAAAGTCTCGAGCGACTA
CAAAGACCATGACGGTGATTATAAAGATCATGACATCGATTACAAGGATGACGATGACAAGGCTGCAGGA
TGACCGGTCATCATCACCATCACCATTGAGTTTAAACCCGCTGATCAGCCTCGACTGTGCCTTCTAGTTG
CCAGCCATCTGTTGTTTGCCCCTCCCCCGTGCCTTCCTTGACCCTGGAAGGTGCCACTCCCACTGTCCTT
TCCTAATAAAATGAGGAAATTGCATCGCATTGTCTGAGTAGGTGTCATTCTATTCTGGGGGGTGGGGTGG
GGCAGGACAGCAAGGGGGAGGATTGGGAAGACAATAGCAGGCATGCTGGGGATGCGGTGGGCTCTATGGC
TTCTGAGGCGGAAAGAACCAGCTGGGGCTCGATACCGTCGACCTCTAGCTAGAGCTTGGCGTAATCATGG
TCATAGCTGTTTCCTGTGTGAAATTGTTATCCGCTCACAATTCCACACAACATACGAGCCGGAAGCATAA
AGTGTAAAGCCTAGGGTGCCTAATGAGTGAGCTAACTCACATTAATTGCGTTGCGCTCACTGCCCGCTTT
CCAGTCGGGAAACCTGTCGTGCCAGCTGCATTAATGAATCGGCCAACGCGCGGGGAGAGGCGGTTTGCGT
ATTGGGCGCTCTTCCGCTTCCTCGCTCACTGACTCGCTGCGCTCGGTCGTTCGGCTGCGGCGAGCGGTAT
CAGCTCACTCAAAGGCGGTAATACGGTTATCCACAGAATCAGGGGATAACGCAGGAAAGAACATGTGAGC
AAAAGGCCAGCAAAAGGCCAGGAACCGTAAAAAGGCCGCGTTGCTGGCGTTTTTCCATAGGCTCCGCCCC
CCTGACGAGCATCACAAAAATCGACGCTCAAGTCAGAGGTGGCGAAACCCGACAGGACTATAAAGATACC
AGGCGTTTCCCCCTGGAAGCTCCCTCGTGCGCTCTCCTGTTCCGACCCTGCCGCTTACCGGATACCTGTC
CGCCTTTCTCCCTTCGGGAAGCGTGGCGCTTTCTCAATGCTCACGCTGTAGGTATCTCAGTTCGGTGTAG
GTCGTTCGCTCCAAGCTGGGCTGTGTGCACGAACCCCCCGTTCAGCCCGACCGCTGCGCCTTATCCGGTA
ACTATCGTCTTGAGTCCAACCCGGTAAGACACGACTTATCGCCACTGGCAGCAGCCACTGGTAACAGGAT
TAGCAGAGCGAGGTATGTAGGCGGTGCTACAGAGTTCTTGAAGTGGTGGCCTAACTACGGCTACACTAGA
AGGACAGTATTTGGTATCTGCGCTCTGCTGAAGCCAGTTACCTTCGGAAAAAGAGTTGGTAGCTCTTGAT
CCGGCAAACAAACCACCGCTGGTAGCGGTGGTTTTTTTGTTTGCAAGCAGCAGATTACGCGCAGAAAAAA
AGGATCTCAAGAAGATCCTTTGATCTTTTCTACGGGGTCTGACGCTCAGTGGAACGAAAACTCACGTTAA
GGGATTTTGGTCATGAGATTATCAAAAAGGATCTTCACCTAGATCCTTTTAAATTAAAAATGAAGTTTTA
AATCAATCTAAAGTATATATGAGTAAACTTGGTCTGACAGTTACCAATGCTTAATCAGTGAGGCACCTAT
CTCAGCGATCTGTCTATTTCGTTCATCCATAGTTGCCTGACTCCCCGTCGTGTAGATAACTACGATACGG
GAGGGCTTACCATCTGGCCCCAGTGCTGCAATGATACCGCGAGACCCACGCTCACCGGCTCCAGATTTAT
CAGCAATAAACCAGCCAGCCGGAAGGGCCGAGCGCAGAAGTGGTCCTGCAACTTTATCCGCCTCCATCCA
GTCTATTAATTGTTGCCGGGAAGCTAGAGTAAGTAGTTCGCCAGTTAATAGTTTGCGCAACGTTGTTGCC
ATTGCTACAGGCATCGTGGTGTCACGCTCGTCGTTTGGTATGGCTTCATTCAGCTCCGGTTCCCAACGAT
CAAGGCGAGTTACATGATCCCCCATGTTGTGCAAAAAAGCGGTTAGCTCCTTCGGTCCTCCGATCGTTGT
CAGAAGTAAGTTGGCCGCAGTGTTATCACTCATGGTTATGGCAGCACTGCATAATTCTCTTACTGTCATG
CCATCCGTAAGATGCTTTTCTGTGACTGGTGAGTACTCAACCAAGTCATTCTGAGAATAGTGTATGCGGC
GACCGAGTTGCTCTTGCCCGGCGTCAATACGGGATAATACCGCGCCACATAGCAGAACTTTAAAAGTGCT
CATCATTGGAAAACGTTCTTCGGGGCGAAAACTCTCAAGGATCTTACCGCTGTTGAGATCCAGTTCGATG
TAACCCACTCGTGCACCCAACTGATCTTCAGCATCTTTTACTTTCACCAGCGTTTCTGGGTGAGCAAAAA
CAGGAAGGCAAAATGCCGCAAAAAAGGGAATAAGGGCGACACGGAAATGTTGAATACTCATACTCTTCCT
TTTTCAATATTATTGAAGCATTTATCAGGGTTATTGTCTCATGAGCGGATACATATTTGAATGTATTTAG
AAAAATAAACAAATAGGGGTTCCGCGCACATTTCCCCGAAAAGTGCCACCTGACGTCGACGGATCGGGAG
ATCGATCTCCCGATCCCCTAGGGTCGACTCTCAGTACAATCTGCTCTGATGCCGCATAGTTAAGCCAGTA
TCTGCTCCCTGCTTGTGTGTTGGAGGTCGCTGAGTAGTGCGCGAGCAAAATTTAAGCTACAACAAGGCAA
GGCTTGACCGACAATTGCATGAAGAATCTGCTTAGGGTTAGGCGTTTTGCGCTGCTTCGCGATGTACGGG
CCAGATATACGCGTTGACATTGATTATTGACTAGTTATTAATAGTAATCAATTACGGGGTCATTAGTTCA
TAGCCCATATATGGAGTTCCGCGTTACATAACTTACGGTAAATGGCCCGCCTGGCTGACCGCCCAACGAC
CCCCGCCCATTGACGTCAATAATGACGTATGTTCCCATAGTAACGCCAATAGGGACTTTCCATTGACGTC
AATGGGTGGACTATTTACGGTAAACTGCCCACTTGGCAGTACATCAAGTGTATC
Features (pLannotate 1.2.2; 16 found; start..end, strand, type, name):
    132..335     +  promoter       CMV promoter: human cytomegalovirus (CMV) immediate early promoter
    377..395     +  promoter       T7 promoter: promoter for bacteriophage T7 RNA polymerase
    409..4512    +  CDS            cas9: CAS9_STRP1 - Also known as csn1 From Streptococcus pyogenes serotype M1.
   4546..4611    +  CDS            3xFLAG: three tandem FLAG® epitope tags, followed by an enterokinase cleavage site
   4675..4899    +  polyA_signal   bGH poly(A) signal: bovine growth hormone polyadenylation signal
   4903..4924    +  promoter       SV40 promoter (fragment): SV40 enhancer and early promoter
   4929..4945    +  misc_feature   MCS (fragment): pBluescript multiple cloning site
   4994..5010    -  protein_bind   lac operator: The lac repressor binds to the lac operator to inhibit transcription in E. coli. This inhibition can be relieved by adding lactose or isopropyl-β-D-thiogalactopyranoside (IPTG). lac repressor encoded by lacI
   5018..5048    -  promoter       lac promoter: promoter for the E. coli lac operon
   5063..5084    -  protein_bind   CAP binding site: CAP binding activates transcription in the presence of cAMP. E. coli catabolite activator protein
   5097..5189    -  CDS            lacI (fragment): lac repressor; lacI; The lac repressor binds to the lac operator to inhibit transcription in E. coli. This inhibition can be relieved by adding lactose or isopropyl-β-D-thiogalactopyranoside (IPTG).
   5372..5960    -  rep_origin     ori: high-copy-number ColE1/pMB1/pBR322/pUC origin of replication
   6131..6991    -  CDS            AmpR: β-lactamase; bla; confers resistance to ampicillin, carbenicillin, and related antibiotics
   6992..7096    -  promoter       AmpR promoter: bla
   7167..7211    -  misc_feature   bom (fragment): basis of mobility region from pBR322
   7366..131     +  enhancer       CMV enhancer (across the origin): human cytomegalovirus immediate early enhancer
