[The description below was written by a language model from this plasmid's Addgene catalogue record and pLannotate feature annotations shown in this document.]
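Description:
MLM3639 is a 7.6 kb Cas9 expression plasmid catalogued as a CRISPR vector for zebrafish work. The backbone is not named in the record. The annotated sequence shows a standard bacterial maintenance module: a high-copy ColE1/pUC-type origin of replication and an ampicillin resistance gene (β-lactamase) with its own promoter. Remnants of lac regulatory elements, a pBluescript-type multiple cloning site and a pBR322 bom fragment are also present and appear to be carried over from earlier vectors. No eukaryotic selection marker is annotated.

The payload is the Streptococcus pyogenes Cas9 coding sequence. According to the depositor's notes it is followed by a nuclear localization signal, and then by a C-terminal 3xFLAG epitope tag that allows immunodetection of the protein. Transcription in eukaryotic cells is driven by the CMV immediate early enhancer, which spans the plasmid origin, together with the CMV promoter; the depositor labels this region a CAG enhancer-CMV promoter. A bovine growth hormone polyadenylation signal terminates the transcript. The depositor's coordinates for that signal differ slightly from the automated annotation.

A bacteriophage T7 promoter sits between the CMV promoter and the Cas9 start. This arrangement would permit in vitro transcription of Cas9 mRNA from the same plasmid, a format commonly used for embryo microinjection, although the record does not state this use explicitly. No guide RNA cassette is annotated, so the targeting RNA must come from a separate construct or transcript. The plasmid is associated with a study on CRISPR-Cas genome editing in zebrafish.
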