Addgene plasmid #42252: MLM3639
Purpose: Cas9 expression vector
Depositing lab: Keith Joung. Depositing organization: Massachusetts General Hospital. Publication: Efficient genome editing in zebrafish using a CRISPR-Cas system. Hwang WY, Fu Y, Reyon D, Maeder ML, Tsai SQ, Sander JD, Peterson RT, Yeh JR, Joung JK. Nat Biotechnol. 2013 Jan 29. doi: 10.1038/nbt.2501. PubMed 23360964.
Backbone
  Vector backbone: unknown
  Vector type: CRISPR ; zebrafish expression
Growth in bacteria
  Bacterial resistance: Ampicillin, 100 μg/mL
  Growth temperature: 37°C
  Growth strain: XL1 Blue
  Copy number: Unknown
Gene/Insert
  Gene/Insert name: Streptococcus pyogenes Cas9-3X Flag (alt name: Cas9-002)
  Promoter: CMV
  Tag / fusion protein: 3X Flag (C terminal on insert)
  Cloning method: Unknown
  Sequencing primers: 5′ CMV-F
Terms and licenses: Academic/Nonprofit Terms; Industry Terms: Not Available to Industry
Depositor comments: Plasmid Features: CAG enhancer-CMV promoter = 7466-370 Cas9 = 409-4512 NLS = 4519-4539 3X FLAG = 4546-4611 BGHpA = 4612-4839
How to cite: MLM3639 was a gift from Keith Joung (Addgene plasmid # 42252 ; http://n2t.net/addgene:42252 ; RRID:Addgene_42252)
