>Addgene plasmid #42252 | MLM3639 | addgene partial sequence | sequence record 57623 | CMV-F 5'-CGCAAATGGGCGGTAGGCGTG-3'
ACCGTCAGATCCGCTAGAGATCCGCGGCCGCTAATACGACTCACTATAGGGAGAGCCGCCACCATGGATA
AGAAATACTCAATAGGCTTAGATATCGGCACAAATAGCGTCGGATGGGCGGTGATCACTGATGAATATAA
GGTTCCGTCTAAAAAGTTCAAGGTTCTGGGAAATACAGACCGCCACAGTATCAAAAAAAATCTTATAGGG
GCTCTTTTATTTGACAGTGGAGAGACAGCGGAAGCGACTCGTCTCAAACGGACAGCTCGTAGAAGGTATA
CACGTCGGAAGAATCGTATTTGTTATCTACAGGAGATTTTTTCAAATGAGATGGCGAAAGTAGATGATAG
TTTCTTTCATCGACTTGAAGAGTCTTTTTTGGTGGAAGAAGACAAGAAGCATGAACGTCATCCTATTTTT
GGAAATATAGTAGATGAAGTTGCTTATCATGAGAAATATCCAACTATCTATCATCTGCGAAAAAAATTGG
TAGATTCTACTGATAAAGCGGATTTGCGCTTAATCTATTTGGCCTTAGCGCATATGATTAAGTTTCGTGG
TCATTTTTTGATTGAGGGAGATTTAAATCCTGATAATAGTGATGTGGACAAACTATTTATCCAGTTGGTA
CAAACCTACAATCAATTATTTGAAGAAAACCCTATTAACGCAAGTGGAGTAGATGCTAAAGCGATTCTTT
CTGCACGATTGAGTAAATCAAGACGATTAGAAAATCTCATTGCTCAGCTCCCCGGTGAGAAGAAAAATGG
CTTATTTGGGAATCTCATTGCTTTGTCATTGGGTTTGACCCCTAATTTTAAATCAAATTTTGATTTGGCA
GAAGATGCTAAATTACAGCTTTCAAAAGATACTTACGATGATGATTTAGATAATT
