>Addgene plasmid #42252 | MLM3639 | addgene partial sequence | sequence record 59803 | BGH-rev 5'-TAGAAGGCACAGTCGAGG-3'
ATGGTGATGGTGATGATGACCGGTCATCCTGCAGCCTTGTCATCGTCATCCTTGTAATCGATGTCATGAT
CTTTATAATCACCGTCATGGTCTTTGTAGTCGCTCGAGACTTTCCTCTTCTTCTTGGGAGAACCGTCACC
TCCTAGCTGACTCAAATCAATGCGTGTTTCATAAAGACCAGTGATGGATTGATGGATAAGAGTGGCATCT
AAAACTTCTTTTGTAGACGTATATCGTTTACGATCAATTGTTGTATCAAAATATTTAAAAGCAGCGGGAG
CTCCAAGATTCGTCAACGTAAATAAATGAATAATATTTTCTGCTTGTTCACGTATTGGTTTGTCTCTATG
TTTGTTATATGCACTAAGAACTTTATCTAAATTGGCATCTGCTAAAATAACACGCTTAGAAAATTCACTG
ATTTGCTCAATAATCTCATCTAAATAATGCTTATGCTGCTCCACAAACAATTGTTTTTGTTCGTTATCTT
CTGGACTACCCTTCAACTTTTCATAATGACTAGCTAAATATAAAAAATTCACATATTTGCTTGGCAGAGC
CAGCTCATTTCCTTTTTGTAATTCTCCGGCACTAGCCAGCATCCGTTTACGACCGTTTTCTAACTCAAAA
AGACTATATTTAGGTAGTTTAATGATTAAGTCTTTTTTAACTTCCTTATATCCTTTAGCTTCTAAAAAGT
CAATCGGATTTTTTTCAAAGGAACTTCTTTCCATAATTGTGATCCCTAGTAACTCTTTAACGGATTTTAA
CTTCTTCGATTTCCCTTTTTCCACCTTAGCAACCACTAGGACTGAATAAGCTACCGTTGGACTATCAAAA
CCACCATATTTTTTTGGATCCCAGTCTTTTTTACGAGCAATAAGCTTG
